Addgene plasmid #121032: T13m
Purpose: MoClo golden gate assembly DE part for ECK120033737 (313x-strength natural terminator; see DOI: 10.1038/nmeth.2515). Please see Supplemental Documents for annotated Genbank file.
Depositing lab: Richard Murray. Depositing organization: California Institute of Technology.
Backbone
  Vector backbone: DVA
  Backbone size w/o insert (bp): 2100
  Vector type: Synthetic Biology
Growth in bacteria
  Bacterial resistance: Ampicillin, 100 μg/mL
  Growth temperature: 37°C
  Growth strain: JM109
  Copy number: High Copy
Gene/Insert
  Gene/Insert name: ECK120033737 (second strongest natural Voigt terminator)
  Species: Synthetic
  Insert size (bp): 65
  Cloning method: Gibson Cloning
  Sequencing primers: 5′ AAATAGGCGTATCACGAGGCA; 3′ TTACCGCCTTTGAGTGAGCTG
Terms and licenses: Academic/Nonprofit Terms; Industry Terms: Not Available to Industry
How to cite: T13m was a gift from Richard Murray (Addgene plasmid # 121032 ; http://n2t.net/addgene:121032 ; RRID:Addgene_121032)
