[The description below was written by a language model from this plasmid's Addgene catalogue record and pLannotate feature annotations shown in this document.]
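Description:
T13m is a small synthetic-biology part plasmid, about 2.2 kb in total, that stores a single transcriptional terminator for MoClo-style Golden Gate assembly. It is built on the DVA backbone (about 2.1 kb without insert), a minimal E. coli cloning vector. The feature table shows a high-copy ColE1/pUC-type origin of replication and a β-lactamase gene driven by its native bla promoter. The plasmid is therefore maintained at high copy in E. coli under ampicillin selection. The annotation also picks up a short fragment resembling the RSF1030 origin. At roughly 130 nt it is only a partial match, and the ColE1-type origin is the only complete replicon annotated. A putative bacterial terminator lies beside the cloning region.

The payload is a 65 bp insert encoding ECK120033737, a natural terminator from a published characterisation of terminator strengths. The record describes it as having a 313-fold termination strength and as the second strongest natural terminator in that set. The automated annotation does not label the insert itself. It most likely sits in the roughly 85 nt gap between the BioBrick prefix and suffix sequences, which are both annotated on the reverse strand, although the table does not confirm this. The part is designated for the "DE" position, meaning its Golden Gate overhangs place it in the terminator slot of a hierarchical assembly. The record does not name the type IIS enzyme or the overhang sequences, and refers to a supplementary annotated file for details. The insert was introduced into the backbone by Gibson cloning. T13m is typically used as a reusable terminator module that is combined with promoter, ribosome binding site and coding sequence parts to build bacterial transcription units and genetic circuits.
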