Features (pLannotate 1.2.2; 7 found; start..end, strand, type, name):
     12..140     +  rep_origin     RSF ori (fragment): Plasmids containing the RSF 1030 origin of replication can be propagated in E. coli cells that contain additional plasmids with compatible origins.
    141..161     -  misc_feature   BioBrick suffix: universal suffix for all parts
    248..269     -  misc_feature   BioBrick prefix: BioBrick prefix for parts that do not start with "ATG"
    272..315     +  terminator     bacterial terminator: putative bacterial transcription terminator
    405..509     +  promoter       AmpR promoter: bla
    510..1370    +  CDS            AmpR: β-lactamase; bla; confers resistance to ampicillin, carbenicillin, and related antibiotics
   1541..2129    +  rep_origin     ori: high-copy-number ColE1/pMB1/pBR322/pUC origin of replication
>Addgene plasmid #121032 | T13m | addgene full sequence | sequence record 236342 | Addgene NGS Result
TTTTGCTGGCCTTTTGCTCACATGTTCTTTCCTGCGTTATCCCCTGATTCTGTGGATAACCGTATTACCG
CCTTTGAGTGAGCTGATACCGCTCGCCGCAGCCGAACGACCGAGCGCAGCGAGTCAGTGAGCGAGGAAGC
CTGCAGCGGCCGCTACTAGTAGGTCTCTAAGCCCTTTGGTCGAAAAAAAAAGCCCGCACTGTCAGGTGCG
GGCTTTTTTCTGTGTTTCCACCTTGAGACCCACTAGTCTCTAGAAGCGGCCGCGAATTCCAGAAATCATC
CTTAGCGAAAGCTAAGGATTTTTTTTATCTGAAATTCTGCCTCGTGATACGCCTATTTTTATAGGTTAAT
GTCATGATAATAATGGTTTCTTAGACGTCAGGTGGCACTTTTCGGGGAAATGTGCGCGGAACCCCTATTT
GTTTATTTTTCTAAATACATTCAAATATGTATCCGCTCATGAGACAATAACCCTGATAAATGCTTCAATA
ATATTGAAAAAGGAAGAGTATGAGTATTCAACATTTCCGTGTCGCCCTTATTCCCTTTTTTGCGGCATTT
TGCCTTCCTGTTTTTGCTCACCCAGAAACGCTGGTGAAAGTAAAAGATGCTGAAGATCAGTTGGGTGCAC
GAGTGGGTTACATCGAACTGGATCTCAACAGCGGTAAGATCCTTGAGAGTTTTCGCCCCGAAGAACGTTT
TCCAATGATGAGCACTTTTAAAGTTCTGCTATGTGGCGCGGTATTATCCCGTATTGACGCCGGGCAAGAG
CAACTCGGTCGCCGCATACACTATTCTCAGAATGACTTGGTTGAGTACTCACCAGTCACAGAAAAGCATC
TTACGGATGGCATGACAGTAAGAGAATTATGCAGTGCTGCCATAACCATGAGTGATAACACTGCGGCCAA
CTTACTTCTGACAACGATCGGAGGACCGAAGGAGCTAACCGCTTTTTTGCACAACATGGGGGATCATGTA
ACTCGCCTTGATCGTTGGGAACCGGAGCTGAATGAAGCCATACCAAACGACGAGCGTGACACCACGATGC
CTGTAGCAATGGCAACAACGTTGCGCAAACTATTAACTGGCGAACTACTTACTCTAGCTTCCCGGCAACA
ATTAATAGACTGGATGGAGGCGGATAAAGTTGCAGGACCACTTCTGCGCTCGGCCCTTCCGGCTGGCTGG
TTTATTGCTGATAAATCTGGAGCCGGTGAGCGTGGGTCGCGCGGTATCATTGCAGCACTGGGGCCAGATG
GTAAGCCCTCCCGTATCGTAGTTATCTACACGACGGGGAGTCAGGCAACTATGGATGAACGAAATAGACA
GATCGCTGAGATAGGTGCCTCACTGATTAAGCATTGGTAACTGTCAGACCAAGTTTACTCATATATACTT
TAGATTGATTTAAAACTTCATTTTTAATTTAAAAGGATCTAGGTGAAGATCCTTTTTGATAATCTCATGA
CCAAAATCCCTTAACGTGAGTTTTCGTTCCACTGAGCGTCAGACCCCGTAGAAAAGATCAAAGGATCTTC
TTGAGATCCTTTTTTTCTGCGCGTAATCTGCTGCTTGCAAACAAAAAAACCACCGCTACCAGCGGTGGTT
TGTTTGCCGGATCAAGAGCTACCAACTCTTTTTCCGAAGGTAACTGGCTTCAGCAGAGCGCAGATACCAA
ATACTGTTCTTCTAGTGTAGCCGTAGTTAGGCCACCACTTCAAGAACTCTGTAGCACCGCCTACATACCT
CGCTCTGCTAATCCTGTTACCAGTGGCTGCTGCCAGTGGCGATAAGTCGTGTCTTACCGGGTTGGACTCA
AGACGATAGTTACCGGATAAGGCGCAGCGGTCGGGCTGAACGGGGGGTTCGTGCACACAGCCCAGCTTGG
AGCGAACGACCTACACCGAACTGAGATACCTACAGCGTGAGCTATGAGAAAGCGCCACGCTTCCCGAAGG
GAGAAAGGCGGACAGGTATCCGGTAAGCGGCAGGGTCGGAACAGGAGAGCGCACGAGGGAGCTTCCAGGG
GGAAACGCCTGGTATCTTTATAGTCCTGTCGGGTTTCGCCACCTCTGACTTGAGCGTCGATTTTTGTGAT
GCTCGTCAGGGGGGCGGAGCCTGTGGAAAAACGCCAGCAACGCGGCCTTTTTACGGTTCCTGGCC
