>Addgene plasmid #121032 | T13m | depositor partial sequence | sequence record 230118 | insert sequence
AGGTGGAAACACAGAAAAAAGCCCGCACCTGACAGTGCGGGCTTTTTTTTTCGACCAAAGGGCTT
